Addgene plasmid #82297: pDONR223_CDK4_WT
Purpose: Gateway Donor vector containing CDK4, part of the Target Accelerator Plasmid Collection.
Depositing lab: Jesse Boehm & William Hahn & David Root. Depositing organization: Broad Institute. Publication: Systematic Functional Interrogation of Rare Cancer Variants Identifies Oncogenic Alleles. Kim E, Ilic N, Shrestha Y, Zou L, Kamburov A, Zhu C, Yang X, Lubonja R, Tran N, Nguyen C, Lawrence MS, Piccioni F, Bagul M, Doench JG, Chouinard CR, Wu X, Hogstrom L, Natoli T, Tamayo P, Horn H, Corsello SM, Lage K, Root DE, Subramanian A, Golub TR, Getz G, Boehm JS, Hahn WC. Cancer Discov. 2016 Jul;6(7):714-26. doi: 10.1158/2159-8290.CD-16-0160. Epub 2016 May 4. PubMed 27147599.
Backbone
  Vector backbone: pDONR223
  Backbone manufacturer: Invitrogen
  Backbone size w/o insert (bp): 2790
  Vector type: Gateway Entry vector
Growth in bacteria
  Bacterial resistance: Spectinomycin, 50 μg/mL
  Growth temperature: 37°C
  Growth strain: DH5alpha
  Copy number: High Copy
Gene/Insert
  Gene/Insert name: CDK4 (alt name: NM_000075.3)
  Species: H. sapiens (human)
  Mutation: WT
  Entrez Gene: CDK4 (a.k.a. CMM3, PSK-J3)
  Promoter: None
  Cloning method: Gateway Cloning
  Sequencing primers: 5′ M13pUC-fwd; 3′ M13-Rev
Terms and licenses: Academic/Nonprofit Terms; Industry Terms: Not Available to Industry
Depositor comments: Open state: NO stop codon immediately follows insert. Supporting reference: Systematic morphological profiling of human gene and allele function via Cell Painting. Rohban MH, et al. Elife. 2017, Mar 18;6. pii: e24060. PubMed PMID 28315521
How to cite: pDONR223_CDK4_WT was a gift from Jesse Boehm & William Hahn & David Root (Addgene plasmid # 82297 ; http://n2t.net/addgene:82297 ; RRID:Addgene_82297)
