[The description below was written by a language model from this plasmid's Addgene catalogue record and pLannotate feature annotations shown in this document.]
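Description:
pDONR223_CDK4_WT is a Gateway entry clone built on the Invitrogen pDONR223 backbone, carrying the wild-type human CDK4 open reading frame (reference transcript NM_000075.3). It belongs to the Target Accelerator Plasmid Collection, a set of cancer-gene alleles assembled for systematic functional testing. The sequenced plasmid is about 3.7 kb and is maintained in E. coli at high copy through a ColE1/pUC-type origin. Selection is by spectinomycin, conferred by the aadA (SmR) aminoglycoside adenylyltransferase gene. The short Pc integron promoter and gentamicin-resistance fragments annotated just upstream of it appear to be remnants of the cassette from which the marker was derived. Small lacZα and lacI fragments are likewise backbone remnants, and rrnB T1 and T2 terminators are annotated upstream of the cloning region, where they can help insulate the insert from read-through transcription.

The CDK4 coding sequence, roughly 0.9 kb, sits between two attL recombination sites. The annotation tool labels these attL3 and attL2, both mutant attL variants used in the LR Clonase reaction. The gene encodes the serine/threonine kinase that partners with D-type cyclins to phosphorylate RB family proteins and drive G1/S progression. No promoter drives the insert in this plasmid; the only nearby promoter is a T7 element lying outside the attL-flanked region, so the construct is a shuttle rather than an expression vector. The ORF is in the "open" configuration, with no stop codon immediately after the insert, which allows in-frame C-terminal fusions to tags supplied by a destination vector. Its typical use is LR transfer of CDK4 into expression destination vectors, where it serves as the wild-type reference against variant alleles in functional and phenotypic profiling assays.
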