Features (pLannotate 1.2.2; 12 found; start..end, strand, type, name):
     10..46      -  CDS            lacZα (fragment): LacZα fragment of β-galactosidase; lacZ fragment
     63..158     +  protein_bind   attL3: mutant version of attL; recombination site for the Gateway® LR reaction LR Clonase™
    161..1069    +  CDS            CDK4: CDK4_HUMAN - Experimental evidence at protein level: Swiss-Prot protein existence level 1. Ser/Thr-kinase component of cyclin D-CDK4 (DC) complexes that phosphorylate and inhibit members of the retinoblastoma (RB) protein family including RB1 and regulate the cell-cycle during G(1)/S transition. Phosphorylation of RB1 allows dissociation of the transcription factor E2F from the RB/E2F complexes and the subsequent transcription of E2F target genes which are responsible for the progression through the G(1) phase. Hypophosphorylates RB1 in early G(1) phase. Cyclin D-CDK4 complexes are major integ
   1072..1170    -  protein_bind   attL2: mutant version of attL; recombination site for the Gateway® LR reaction LR Clonase™
   1188..1206    -  promoter       T7 promoter: promoter for bacteriophage T7 RNA polymerase
   1396..1419    +  promoter       Pc promoter (fragment): intI1 (promoter lies within the coding sequence); class 1 integron promoter
   1595..1651    +  CDS            GmR (fragment): gentamycin acetyltransferase; aacC1; confers resistance to gentamycin
   1658..2449    +  CDS            SmR: aminoglycoside adenylyltransferase (Murphy, 1985); aadA; confers resistance to spectinomycin and streptomycin
   2542..3130    +  rep_origin     ori: high-copy-number ColE1/pMB1/pBR322/pUC origin of replication
   3313..3405    +  CDS            lacI (fragment): lac repressor; lacI; The lac repressor binds to the lac operator to inhibit transcription in E. coli. This inhibition can be relieved by adding lactose or isopropyl-β-D-thiogalactopyranoside (IPTG).
   3460..3487    -  terminator     rrnB T2 terminator: transcription terminator T2 from the E. coli rrnB gene
   3619..3662    +  terminator     rrnB T1 terminator: Escherichia coli rrnB; transcription terminator T1 from the E. coli rrnB gene
>Addgene plasmid #82297 | pDONR223_CDK4_WT | addgene full sequence | sequence record 165379 | Addgene NGS result
AGCATGGATGTTTTCCCAGTCACGACGTTGTAAAACGACGGCCAGTCTTAAGCTCGGGCCCCAAATAATG
ATTTTATTTTGACTGATAGTGACCTGTTCGTTGCAACAAATTGATGAGCAATGCTTTTTTATAATGCCAA
CTTTGTACAAAAAAGTTGGCATGGCTACCTCTCGATATGAGCCAGTGGCTGAAATTGGTGTCGGTGCCTA
TGGGACAGTGTACAAGGCCCGTGATCCCCACAGTGGCCACTTTGTGGCCCTCAAGAGTGTGAGAGTCCCC
AATGGAGGAGGAGGTGGAGGAGGCCTTCCCATCAGCACAGTTCGTGAGGTGGCTTTACTGAGGCGACTGG
AGGCTTTTGAGCATCCCAATGTTGTCCGGCTGATGGACGTCTGTGCCACATCCCGAACTGACCGGGAGAT
CAAGGTAACCCTGGTGTTTGAGCATGTAGACCAGGACCTAAGGACATATCTGGACAAGGCACCCCCACCA
GGCTTGCCAGCCGAAACGATCAAGGATCTGATGCGCCAGTTTCTAAGAGGCCTAGATTTCCTTCATGCCA
ATTGCATCGTTCACCGAGATCTGAAGCCAGAGAACATTCTGGTGACAAGTGGTGGAACAGTCAAGCTGGC
TGACTTTGGCCTGGCCAGAATCTACAGCTACCAGATGGCACTTACACCCGTGGTTGTTACACTCTGGTAC
CGAGCTCCCGAAGTTCTTCTGCAGTCCACATATGCAACACCTGTGGACATGTGGAGTGTTGGCTGTATCT
TTGCAGAGATGTTTCGTCGAAAGCCTCTCTTCTGTGGAAACTCTGAAGCCGACCAGTTGGGCAAAATCTT
TGACCTGATTGGGCTGCCTCCAGAGGATGACTGGCCTCGAGATGTATCCCTGCCCCGTGGAGCCTTTCCC
CCCAGAGGGCCCCGCCCAGTGCAGTCGGTGGTACCTGAGATGGAGGAGTCGGGAGCACAGCTGCTGCTGG
AAATGCTGACTTTTAACCCACACAAGCGAATCTCTGCCTTTCGAGCTCTGCAGCACTCTTATCTACATAA
GGATGAAGGTAATCCGGAGTGCCCAACTTTCTTGTACAAAGTTGGCATTATAAGAAAGCATTGCTTATCA
ATTTGTTGCAACGAACAGGTCACTATCAGTCAAAATAAAATCATTATTTGCCATCCAGCTGATATCCCCT
ATAGTGAGTCGTATTACATGGTCATAGCTGTTTCCTGGCAGCTCTGGCCCGTGTCTCAAAATCTCTGATG
TTACATTGCACAAGATAAAAATATATCATCATGCCTCCTCTAGACCAGCCAGGACAGAAATGCCTCGACT
TCGCTGCTACCCAAGGTTGCCGGGTGACGCACACCGTGGAAACGGATGAAGGCACGAACCCAGTGGACAT
AAGCCTGTTCGGTTCGTAAGCTGTAATGCAAGTAGCGTATGCGCTCACGCAACTGGTCCAGAACCTTGAC
CGAACGCAGCGGTGGTAACGGCGCAGTGGCGGTTTTCATGGCTTGTTATGACTGTTTTTTTGGGGTACAG
TCTATGCCTCGGGCATCCAAGCAGCAAGCGCGTTACGCCGTGGGTCGATGTTTGATGTTATGGAGCAGCA
ACGATGTTACGCAGCAGGGCAGTCGCCCTAAAACAAAGTTAAACATTATGAGGGAAGCGGTGATCGCCGA
AGTATCGACTCAACTATCAGAGGTAGTTGGCGTCATCGAGCGCCATCTCGAACCGACGTTGCTGGCCGTA
CATTTGTACGGCTCCGCAGTGGATGGCGGCCTGAAGCCACACAGTGATATTGATTTGCTGGTTACGGTGA
CCGTAAGGCTTGATGAAACAACGCGGCGAGCTTTGATCAACGACCTTTTGGAAACTTCGGCTTCCCCTGG
AGAGAGCGAGATTCTCCGCGCTGTAGAAGTCACCATTGTTGTGCACGACGACATCATTCCGTGGCGTTAT
CCAGCTAAGCGCGAACTGCAATTTGGAGAATGGCAGCGCAATGACATTCTTGCAGGTATCTTCGAGCCAG
CCACGATCGACATTGATCTGGCTATCTTGCTGACAAAAGCAAGAGAACATAGCGTTGCCTTGGTAGGTCC
AGCGGCGGAGGAACTCTTTGATCCGGTTCCTGAACAGGATCTATTTGAGGCGCTAAATGAAACCTTAACG
CTATGGAACTCGCCGCCCGACTGGGCTGGCGATGAGCGAAATGTAGTGCTTACGTTGTCCCGCATTTGGT
ACAGCGCAGTAACCGGCAAAATCGCGCCGAAGGATGTCGCTGCCGACTGGGCAATGGAGCGCCTGCCGGC
CCAGTATCAGCCCGTCATACTTGAAGCTAGACAGGCTTATCTTGGACAAGAAGAAGATCGCTTGGCCTCG
CGCGCAGATCAGTTGGAAGAATTTGTCCACTACGTGAAAGGCGAGATCACCAAGGTAGTCGGCAAATAAC
CCTCGAGCCACCCATGACCAAAATCCCTTAACGTGAGTTACGCGTCGTTCCACTGAGCGTCAGACCCCGT
AGAAAAGATCAAAGGATCTTCTTGAGATCCTTTTTTTCTGCGCGTAATCTGCTGCTTGCAAACAAAAAAA
CCACCGCTACCAGCGGTGGTTTGTTTGCCGGATCAAGAGCTACCAACTCTTTTTCCGAAGGTAACTGGCT
TCAGCAGAGCGCAGATACCAAATACTGTTCTTCTAGTGTAGCCGTAGTTAGGCCACCACTTCAAGAACTC
TGTAGCACCGCCTACATACCTCGCTCTGCTAATCCTGTTACCAGTGGCTGCTGCCAGTGGCGATAAGTCG
TGTCTTACCGGGTTGGACTCAAGACGATAGTTACCGGATAAGGCGCAGCGGTCGGGCTGAACGGGGGGTT
CGTGCACACAGCCCAGCTTGGAGCGAACGACCTACACCGAACTGAGATACCTACAGCGTGAGCTATGAGA
AAGCGCCACGCTTCCCGAAGGGAGAAAGGCGGACAGGTATCCGGTAAGCGGCAGGGTCGGAACAGGAGAG
CGCACGAGGGAGCTTCCAGGGGGAAACGCCTGGTATCTTTATAGTCCTGTCGGGTTTCGCCACCTCTGAC
TTGAGCGTCGATTTTTGTGATGCTCGTCAGGGGGGCGGAGCCTATGGAAAAACGCCAGCAACGCGGCCTT
TTTACGGTTCCTGGCCTTTTGCTGGCCTTTTGCTCACATGTTCTTTCCTGCGTTATCCCCTGATTCTGTG
GATAACCGTATTACCGCCTTTGAGTGAGCTGATACCGCTCGCCGCAGCCGAACGACCGAGCGCAGCGAGT
CAGTGAGCGAGGAAGCGGAAGAGCGCCCAATACGCAAACCGCCTCTCCCCGCGCGTTGGCCGATTCATTA
ATGCAGCTGGCACGACAGGTTTCCCGACTGGAAAGCGGGCAGTGAGCGCAACGCAATTAATACGCGTACC
GCTAGCCAGGAAGAGTTTGTAGAAACGCAAAAAGGCCATCCGTCAGGATGGCCTTCTGCTTAGTTTGATG
CCTGGCAGTTTATGGCGGGCGTCCTGCCCGCCACCCTCCGGGCCGTTGCTTCACAACGTTCAAATCCGCT
CCCGGCGGATTTGTCCTACTCAGGAGAGCGTTCACCGACAAACAACAGATAAAACGAAAGGCCCAGTCTT
CCGACTGAGCCTTTCGTTTTATTTGATGCCTGGCAGTTCCCTACTCTCGCGTTAACGCT
