>Addgene plasmid #82297 | pDONR223_CDK4_WT | depositor partial sequence | sequence record 155668 | Insert sequence
ATGGCTACCTCTCGATATGAGCCAGTGGCTGAAATTGGTGTCGGTGCCTATGGGACAGTGTACAAGGCCC
GTGATCCCCACAGTGGCCACTTTGTGGCCCTCAAGAGTGTGAGAGTCCCCAATGGAGGAGGAGGTGGAGG
AGGCCTTCCCATCAGCACAGTTCGTGAGGTGGCTTTACTGAGGCGACTGGAGGCTTTTGAGCATCCCAAT
GTTGTCCGGCTGATGGACGTCTGTGCCACATCCCGAACTGACCGGGAGATCAAGGTAACCCTGGTGTTTG
AGCATGTAGACCAGGACCTAAGGACATATCTGGACAAGGCACCCCCACCAGGCTTGCCAGCCGAAACGAT
CAAGGATCTGATGCGCCAGTTTCTAAGAGGCCTAGATTTCCTTCATGCCAATTGCATCGTTCACCGAGAT
CTGAAGCCAGAGAACATTCTGGTGACAAGTGGTGGAACAGTCAAGCTGGCTGACTTTGGCCTGGCCAGAA
TCTACAGCTACCAGATGGCACTTACACCCGTGGTTGTTACACTCTGGTACCGAGCTCCCGAAGTTCTTCT
GCAGTCCACATATGCAACACCTGTGGACATGTGGAGTGTTGGCTGTATCTTTGCAGAGATGTTTCGTCGA
AAGCCTCTCTTCTGTGGAAACTCTGAAGCCGACCAGTTGGGCAAAATCTTTGACCTGATTGGGCTGCCTC
CAGAGGATGACTGGCCTCGAGATGTATCCCTGCCCCGTGGAGCCTTTCCCCCCAGAGGGCCCCGCCCAGT
GCAGTCGGTGGTACCTGAGATGGAGGAGTCGGGAGCACAGCTGCTGCTGGAAATGCTGACTTTTAACCCA
CACAAGCGAATCTCTGCCTTTCGAGCTCTGCAGCACTCTTATCTACATAAGGATGAAGGTAATCCGGAG
